>Addgene plasmid #108363 | pBV65 | addgene full sequence | sequence record 209915 | Addgene NGS Result
GAACGCGGCCGCCAGCTGAAGCTTCGTACGCTGCAGGTCGACAACCCTTAATATAACTTCGTATAATGTA
TGCTATACGAAGTTATTAGGTCTAGAGATCTGTTTAGCTTGCCTCGTCCCCGCCGGGTCACCCGGCCAGC
GACATGGAGGCCCAGAATACCCTCCTTGACAGTCTTGACGTGCGCAGCTCAGGGGCATGATGTGACTGTC
GCCCGTACATTTAGCCCATACATCCCCATGTATAATCATTTGCATCCATACATTTTGATGGCCGCACGGC
GCGAAGCAAAAATTACGGCTCCTCGCTGCAGACCTGCGAGCAGGGAAACGCTCCCCTCACAGACGCGTTG
AATTGTCCCCACGCCGCGCCCCTGTAGAGAAATATAAAAGGTTAGGATTTGCCACTGAGGTTCTTCTTTC
ATATACTTCCTTTTAAAATCTTGCTAGGATACAGTTCTCACATCACATCCGAACATAAACAACCATGGGT
ACAACCTTAGACGATACAGCATACAGATACAGAACAAGTGTCCCTGGTGACGCTGAAGCCATTGAAGCCT
TAGACGGTAGTTTTACTACAGACACTGTATTCAGAGTTACCGCAACTGGTGATGGTTTTACTTTGAGAGA
AGTTCCAGTCGATCCACCTTTAACAAAAGTTTTCCCTGATGACGAATCCGATGACGAAAGTGATGACGGT
GAAGATGGTGACCCAGATTCAAGAACATTTGTTGCTTATGGTGATGACGGTGATTTGGCCGGTTTCGTTG
TCGTATCTTACTCAGGTTGGAACAGAAGATTAACCGTTGAAGATATAGAAGTCGCTCCAGAACATAGAGG
TCACGGTGTTGGTAGAGCATTGATGGGTTTAGCCACCGAATTTGCTAGAGAAAGAGGTGCTGGTCATTTG
TGGTTAGAAGTCACTAATGTAAACGCTCCTGCAATACACGCCTATAGAAGAATGGGTTTCACATTGTGTG
GTTTAGATACCGCTTTGTACGACGGTACAGCCTCCGACGGTGAACAAGCCTTATACATGTCTATGCCATG
CCCTTAATCAGTACTGACAATAAAAAGATTCTTGTTTTCAAGAACTTGTCATTTGTATAGTTTTTTTATA
TTGTAGTTGTTCTATTTTAATCAAATGTTAGCGTGATTTATATTTTTTTTCGCCTCGACATCATCTGCCC
AGATGCGAAGTTAAGTGCGCAGAAAGTAATATCATGCGTCAATCGTATGTGAATGCTGGTCGCTATACTG
CTGTCGATTCGATACTAACGCCGCCATCCAGTTTTTTATATTATTTGGTCTAACATACCAGTTACAATTA
GTATTACAATGGTTTACCAAGTACAAATTATGTAATATGGTTATAATTGGCTTATATGTATGGAGGTAGG
GAACTGCAGGTTATTGTTCTGTTAAACTACCAGTAATGCAAGACGGCTAAGTCATATGACTGCCACTTTG
TCAATCCTGAAGAAAATGACAATAGAAAGTGATATAATACACGTGATATGCGTAGGATGGGACCCAAAGA
TAGCCACATCACATGATCTTCAAAAACCCCGTCAAAAAGGAATAAATCGAAGGAAAAAAAATGCCACGTG
ACTTTGATAGTCAAAATCAGGTTATATTACTATACGATCCCCCACACATAACCTTTACCACACACCGCAC
GGGCTGGACTTATCCTATTAGAAAGCGGTGCAGCCAGGGCCAAGAAAACGCGAACGACGCAGAAAAAACG
TCAAGCAAAAAAACTGTGGTGTTATTTAAAGCATACAATTTCCTGCCTCCCTTTAATGCTACGGGGGATC
TAGCAAATGGGAAAATATCACATGACTTTGGCTAGAAGGGGTGGGAAAACAGATATTTTAGTCACATTGT
TTGATTTCACGTACTACACGATACACTACACTACACAATACACTGCAATACACTACACTGTATGGTTCCC
TCCGGCCCTGGATATGCTAGCGAAGGATCCCAAGCCCATCGAGGAAATCATTCAAGAGCATCTGCAGGTC
TCAAATACACTAAGTCCAAACACAAACAGCACTGAGCTAATCCAAGACACCAATTGCATGCCTTCTCAAT
TAGAACAGTTTATTACACAGCTTATAACTGTGCATCTTGCCATTCTTTTCGAGATAGCCATTTGCATTTG
ATTAACATGCTTAGCTCGTTCTCAAGCCACAGTAAAATGGATTGCCTTTTGAGTTTCCATCGTTGTATAA
ATAGGCACTCATTCCTATAGCCTTGCTCTTTGGTCTTGTCTCTGTAATGGTAATAGCTGTAAGTCAGGAT
ATAACACTCCAGAAAAGAAACACCTAACAATATGTCCAATTTACTGACCGGTATGTTCGACTACTATGGA
TAGACAAGACTATAACTCCTATAATATAGGGCGTGTGGTCGCTGATAAACAATTTCTTCTACACACAACA
AGGAGTTACCCAGTGTTGACTAGAGTATGGCCATAATCTAGTCAAATACTCTAGAGATGACTCTCGCTAT
TTCATTCAATTGCATTAATACTAACAATTTCTATTTTAAAATTTTAAACTACTTTCTACTGCATTGAACT
TCATTTTGGTTTTTTCTACGGTTTTTCTTTTGATCTCCTTTTCTTATCTGTCCCTGCGTGTGTGAATAAC
CGCTGCGATACTCAATTGCTTTCATAACCATTTTCACAGGATCAATTGCTGAGACTATCCTCTCACCTCT
CTATCGTTTCCCCCTTTGCCACATTAGCCTATGGCACGTACATTTTTTTTTCACCCTGTGCGAAGCGACA
ATTTTTTTTTTGGGAAAATCATGATAGGCGCGTGCGTGGGTTTCTAAGGGTGACGGCGATTATGAGTTAG
GAGTGGTGGGCATTGGGATCATACATATAATGTAAAAGTGGCAACGGTTGATGAACAGGCACAACTACCT
GCACAGATGCTACTATGGCCTAGGGCTTTGCGTTTCTCTACTTATTGAGATGCTTTTGTTTTAGGTGAGA
AATCGAAAGCCATGGCTACAAAATAGGATCTACCTCTACAACATATGTAGTCCACTTCCATCAGTTATTG
GCCGGTAATGGTGTTCACACATTGCAATTAGGTAAATGAAAGTCTTCCCCCAGCAGAAGGTAAGATCAAC
ATTAGGAGAAGACCAAAGTAAAGAAGACCAAATGATTATAGTTCAGGGATAAAGAAGTGGTTTTTTTTTA
AAAACCAGTATATGTACAGTACACCAAAATTTGCCTGCATTACCGGTCGATGCAACGAGTGATGAGGTTC
GCAAGAACCTGATGGACATGTTCAGGGATCGCCAGGCGTTTTCTGAGCATACCTGGAAAATGCTTCTGTC
CGTTTGCCGGTCGTGGGCGGCATGGTGCAAGTTGAATAACCGGAAATGGTTTCCCGCAGAACCTGAAGAT
GTTCGCGATTATCTTCTATATCTTCAGGCGCGCGGTCTGGCAGTAAAAACTATCCAGCAACATTTGGGCC
AGCTAAACATGCTTCATCGTCGGTCCGGGCTGCCACGACCAAGTGACAGCAATGCTGTTTCACTGGTTAT
GCGGCGGATCCGAAAAGAAAACGTTGATGCCGGTGAACGTGCAAAACAGGCTCTAGCGTTCGAACGCACT
GATTTCGACCAGGTTCGTTCACTCATGGAAAATAGCGATCGCTGCCAGGATATACGTAATCTGGCATTTC
TGGGGATTGCTTATAACACCCTGTTACGTATAGCCGAAATTGCCAGGATCAGGGTTAAAGATATCTCACG
TACTGACGGTGGGAGAATGTTAATCCATATTGGCAGAACGAAAACGCTGGTTAGCACCGCAGGTGTAGAG
AAGGCACTTAGCCTGGGGGTAACTAAACTGGTCGAGCGATGGATTTCCGTCTCTGGTGTAGCTGATGATC
CGAATAACTACCTGTTTTGCCGGGTCAGAAAAAATGGTGTTGCCGCGCCATCTGCCACCAGCCAGCTATC
AACTCGCGCCCTGGAAGGGATTTTTGAAGCAGCTCATCGACTGATTTACGGCGCTGAGGATGACTCTGGT
CAGAGGTACCTGGCCTGGTCTGGACACAGTGCCCGTGTCGGAGCCGCGCGAGATATGGCCCGCGCTGGAG
TTTCAATACCGGAGATCATGCAAGCTGGTGGCTGGACCAATGTAAATATTGTCATGAACTATATCCGTAA
CCTGGATAGTGAAACAGGGGCAATGGTGGTCCTGCTGGAAGATGGCGATCTCGAGCCATCCGCTGGAGAC
ATGAGAGCTGTCAACCTTTGGCCAAGCCCGCTCATGATCAAACGCTCTAAGGAGAACAGCCTGGCCTTGT
CCCTGACGGCCGACCAGATGGTCAGTGCCTTGTTGGATGCTGAGCCCCCCATACTCTATTCCGAGTATGA
TCCTACCAGACCCTTCAGTGAAGCTTCGATGATGGGCTTACTGACCAACCTGGCAGACAGGGAGCTGGTT
CACATGATCAACTGGGCGAAGAGGGTGCCAGGCTTTGTGGATTTGACCCTCCATGATCAGGTCCACCTTC
TAGAATGTGCCTGGCTAGAGATCCTGATGATTGGTCTCGTCTGGCGCTCCATGGAACACCCGGGGAAGCT
CCTGTTTGCTCCTAACTTGCTCCTGGACAGGAATCAAGGTAAATGTGTGGAAGGCATGGTGGAGATCTTC
GACATGCTGCTGGTTACATCATCTCGGTTCCGCATGATGAATCTGCAGGGAGAGGAGTTTGTGTGCCTCA
AATCTATTATTTTGCTTAATTCTGGAGTATACACATTTCTGTCCAGCACCCTGAAGTCTCTCGAGGAGAA
GGACCATATCCACCGAGTCCTGGACAAGATCACAGACACTTTGATCCACCTGATGGCCAAGGCAGGCCTG
ACCCTGCAGCAGCAGCACCAGCGGCTAGCCCAGCTCCTCCTCCTCCTCTCCCACATCAGGCACATGAGTA
ACGAAGGCATGGAGCATCTGTACAGCATGAAGTGCAAGAACGTGGTACCCCTCTATGACCTGCTGCTGGA
GATGCTAGACGCCCACCGCCTACATGCGCCCACTAGTCGTGGAGGGGCATCCGTGGAGGAGACGGACCAA
AGCCACTTGGCCACTGCGGGCTCTACTTCATCGCATTCCTTGCAAAAGTATTACATCACGGGGGAGGCAG
AGGGTTTCCCTGCCACAGTCTGAGTAGAATGCCTGATATTGACTCAATATCCGTTGCGTTTCCTGTCAAA
AGTATGCATAGTGCTGAACATTTCGTGATGAATGCCACCGAGGAAGAAGCACGGCGCGGTTTTGCTAAAG
TGATGTCTGAGTTTGGCGAACTCTTGGGTAAGGTTGGAATTGTCGACCTCGAGTCATGTAATTAGTTATG
TCACGCTTACATTCACGCCCTCCCCCCACATCCGCTCTAACCGAAAAGGAAGGAGTTAGACAACCTGAAG
TCTAGGTCCCTATTTATTTTTTTATAGTTATGTTAGTATTAAGAACGTTATTTATATTTCAAATTTTTCT
TTTTTTTCTGTACAGACGCGTGTACGCATGTAACATTATACTGAAAACCTTGCTTGAGAAGGTTTTGGGA
CGCTCGAAGGCTTTAATTTGCAAACGAGCTCTCGAGAACCCTTAATATAACTTCGTATAATGTATGCTAT
ACGAAGTTATTAGGTGATATCAGATCCACTAGTGGCCTATGCGGCCGCGGATCTGCCGGTCTCCCTATAG
TGAGTCGTATTAATTTCGATAAGCCAGGTTAACCTGCATTAATGAATCGGCCAACGCGCGGGGAGAGGCG
GTTTGCGTATTGGGCGCTCTTCCGCTTCCTCGCTCACTGACTCGCTGCGCTCGGTCGTTCGGCTGCGGCG
AGCGGTATCAGCTCACTCAAAGGCGGTAATACGGTTATCCACAGAATCAGGGGATAACGCAGGAAAGAAC
ATGTGAGCAAAAGGCCAGCAAAAGGCCAGGAACCGTAAAAAGGCCGCGTTGCTGGCGTTTTTCCATAGGC
TCCGCCCCCCTGACGAGCATCACAAAAATCGACGCTCAAGTCAGAGGTGGCGAAACCCGACAGGACTATA
AAGATACCAGGCGTTTCCCCCTGGAAGCTCCCTCGTGCGCTCTCCTGTTCCGACCCTGCCGCTTACCGGA
TACCTGTCCGCCTTTCTCCCTTCGGGAAGCGTGGCGCTTTCTCATAGCTCACGCTGTAGGTATCTCAGTT
CGGTGTAGGTCGTTCGCTCCAAGCTGGGCTGTGTGCACGAACCCCCCGTTCAGCCCGACCGCTGCGCCTT
ATCCGGTAACTATCGTCTTGAGTCCAACCCGGTAAGACACGACTTATCGCCACTGGCAGCAGCCACTGGT
AACAGGATTAGCAGAGCGAGGTATGTAGGCGGTGCTACAGAGTTCTTGAAGTGGTGGCCTAACTACGGCT
ACACTAGAAGAACAGTATTTGGTATCTGCGCTCTGCTGAAGCCAGTTACCTTCGGAAAAAGAGTTGGTAG
CTCTTGATCCGGCAAACAAACCACCGCTGGTAGCGGTGGTTTTTTTGTTTGCAAGCAGCAGATTACGCGC
AGAAAAAAAGGATCTCAAGAAGATCCTTTGATCTTTTCTACGGGGTCTGACGCTCAGTGGAACGAAAACT
CACGTTAAGGGATTTTGGTCATGAGATTATCAAAAAGGATCTTCACCTAGATCCTTTTAAATTAAAAATG
AAGTTTTAAATCAATCTAAAGTATATATGAGTAAACTTGGTCTGACAGTTACCAATGCTTAATCAGTGAG
GCACCTATCTCAGCGATCTGTCTATTTCGTTCATCCATAGTTGCCTGACTCCCCGTCGTGTAGATAACTA
CGATACGGGAGGGCTTACCATCTGGCCCCAGTGCTGCAATGATACCGCGAGACCCACGCTCACCGGCTCC
AGATTTATCAGCAATAAACCAGCCAGCCGGAAGGGCCGAGCGCAGAAGTGGTCCTGCAACTTTATCCGCC
TCCATCCAGTCTATTAATTGTTGCCGGGAAGCTAGAGTAAGTAGTTCGCCAGTTAATAGTTTGCGCAACG
TTGTTGCCATTGCTACAGGCATCGTGGTGTCACGCTCGTCGTTTGGTATGGCTTCATTCAGCTCCGGTTC
CCAACGATCAAGGCGAGTTACATGATCCCCCATGTTGTGCAAAAAAGCGGTTAGCTCCTTCGGTCCTCCG
ATCGTTGTCAGAAGTAAGTTGGCCGCAGTGTTATCACTCATGGTTATGGCAGCACTGCATAATTCTCTTA
CTGTCATGCCATCCGTAAGATGCTTTTCTGTGACTGGTGAGTACTCAACCAAGTCATTCTGAGAATAGTG
TATGCGGCGACCGAGTTGCTCTTGCCCGGCGTCAATACGGGATAATACCGCGCCACATAGCAGAACTTTA
AAAGTGCTCATCATTGGAAAACGTTCTTCGGGGCGAAAACTCTCAAGGATCTTACCGCTGTTGAGATCCA
GTTCGATGTAACCCACTCGTGCACCCAACTGATCTTCAGCATCTTTTACTTTCACCAGCGTTTCTGGGTG
AGCAAAAACAGGAAGGCAAAATGCCGCAAAAAAGGGAATAAGGGCGACACGGAAATGTTGAATACTCATA
CTCTTCCTTTTTCAATATTATTGAAGCATTTATCAGGGTTATTGTCTCATGAGCGGATACATATTTGAAT
GTATTTAGAAAAATAAACAAATAGGGGTTCCGCGCACATTTCCCCGAAAAGTGCCACCTGACGTCTAAGA
AACCATTATTATCATGACATTAACCTATAAAAATAGGCGTATCACGAGGCCCTTTCGTCTCGCGCGTTTC
GGTGATGACGGTGAAAACCTCTGACACATGCAGCTCCCGGAGACGGTCACAGCTTGTCTGTAAGCGGATG
CCGGGAGCAGACAAGCCCGTCAGGGCGCGTCAGCGGGTGTTGGCGGGTGTCGGGGCTGGCTTAACTATGC
GGCATCAGAGCAGATTGTACTGAGAGTGCACCATATGGACATATTGTCGTTAGAACGCGGCTACAATTAA
TACATAACCTTATGTATCATACACATACGATTTAGGTGACACTATA
Features (pLannotate 1.2.2; 16 found; start..end, strand, type, name):
     53..86      -  protein_bind   loxP: Cre-mediated recombination occurs in the 8-bp core sequence (GCATACAT). Cre recombinase
    141..484     +  promoter       TEF promoter: Ashbya gossypii TEF promoter
    479..1054    +  CDS            sta: STA_STRLA - Experimental evidence at protein level: Swiss-Prot protein existence level 1. Involved in resistance to streptothricin, a broad-spectrum antibiotic produced by streptomycetes. Detoxifies streptothricin via acetylation of the beta amino group of the first beta-lysyl moiety of streptothricin. From Streptomyces lavendulae.
   1063..1260    +  terminator     TEF terminator: Ashbya gossypii TEF terminator
   3239..4249    +  CDS            Cre: site-specific recombinase Cre is a site-specific recombinase from bacteriophage P1. Recombination occurs at loxP sequences.
   4262..5197    +  CDS            ERT2: mutated ligand-binding domain of the human estrogen receptor (Feil et al., 1997)
   5374..5621    +  terminator     CYC1 terminator: S. cerevisiae CYC1; transcription terminator for CYC1
   5647..5680    -  protein_bind   loxP: Cre-mediated recombination occurs in the 8-bp core sequence (GCATACAT). Cre recombinase
   5734..5752    -  promoter       T7 promoter: promoter for bacteriophage T7 RNA polymerase
   5774..5827    -  CDS            lacI (fragment): lac repressor; lacI; The lac repressor binds to the lac operator to inhibit transcription in E. coli. This inhibition can be relieved by adding lactose or isopropyl-β-D-thiogalactopyranoside (IPTG).
   6010..6598    -  rep_origin     ori: high-copy-number ColE1/pMB1/pBR322/pUC origin of replication
   6769..7629    -  CDS            AmpR: β-lactamase; bla; confers resistance to ampicillin, carbenicillin, and related antibiotics
   7630..7734    -  promoter       AmpR promoter: bla
   7829..7864    +  CDS            rop (fragment): Rop protein, which maintains plasmids at low copy number; rop
   7966..8017    +  misc_feature   bom (fragment): basis of mobility region from pBR322
   8080..2       +  promoter       SP6 promoter (across the origin): promoter for bacteriophage SP6 RNA polymerase
