[The description below was written by a language model from this plasmid's Addgene catalogue record and pLannotate feature annotations shown in this document.]
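Description:
pBV65 is an 8,096 bp plasmid built on the pFA6a backbone that serves as a template source for a recyclable nourseothricin resistance cassette used to make gene disruptions in Candida glabrata. It is maintained in E. coli through a high-copy ColE1/pUC-type origin and an ampicillin resistance gene (β-lactamase with its own promoter). Residual backbone elements include T7 and SP6 promoters flanking the insert and small fragments annotated as lacI, rop and bom. No yeast replication origin is annotated, consistent with its use as an integrating disruption marker rather than an episomal vector.

The payload, assembled by Gibson cloning, is bounded by two loxP sites in the same orientation. Inside them lies the natMX6 marker: the Ashbya gossypii TEF promoter driving a streptothricin acetyltransferase coding sequence, followed by the TEF terminator, which confers nourseothricin resistance in yeast. Downstream is a Cre recombinase cassette that the record states is driven by the C. glabrata MET3 promoter. This promoter is not annotated in the feature table but presumably lies in the unannotated stretch between the TEF terminator and Cre. The Cre coding sequence is followed immediately by an estrogen receptor ligand-binding domain (annotated as ERT2), apparently as a fusion, and the unit ends with the S. cerevisiae CYC1 terminator.

Because the recombinase sits between its own target sites, the cassette is self-excising under dual control. Removing methionine induces the MET3 promoter, and estradiol activates the hormone-dependent Cre, so recombination between the loxP sites evicts both marker and recombinase. The same nourseothricin marker can therefore be reused for successive disruptions in one strain.
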