Addgene plasmid #108363: pBV65
Purpose: A nourseothricin resistance marker used to construct gene disruptions in Candida glabrata. The natMX6 marker can be evicted by growth on media lacking methionine and containing estradiol.
Depositing lab: Scott Moye-Rowley. Depositing organization: University of Iowa. Publication: Construction and Use of a Recyclable Marker To Examine the Role of Major Facilitator Superfamily Protein Members in Candida glabrata Drug Resistance Phenotypes. Vu BG, Moye-Rowley WS. mSphere. 2018 Mar 28;3(2). pii: mSphere00099-18. doi: 10.1128/mSphere.00099-18. eCollection 2018 Mar-Apr. PubMed 29600281.
Backbone
  Vector backbone: pFA6a
  Backbone size w/o insert (bp): 2468
  Total vector size (bp): 8096
  Modifications to backbone: loxP sites flank insert
  Vector type: Gene disruption marker for Candida glabrata
  Selectable markers: Nourseothricin
Growth in bacteria
  Bacterial resistance: Ampicillin, 100 μg/mL
  Growth temperature: 37°C
  Growth strain: DH5alpha
  Copy number: High Copy
Gene/Insert
  Gene/Insert name: loxP-natMX6-CgMET3prom-cre-loxP (alt name: Recyclable nat cassette)
  Species: Candida glabrata
  Promoter: C. glabrata MET3
  Cloning method: Gibson Cloning
  Sequencing primers: 5′ gtacgctgcaggtcgacaac; 3′ gccactagtggatctgatatcacc
Terms and licenses: Academic/Nonprofit Terms; Industry Terms: Not Available to Industry
How to cite: pBV65 was a gift from Scott Moye-Rowley (Addgene plasmid # 108363 ; http://n2t.net/addgene:108363 ; RRID:Addgene_108363)
